Addgene plasmid #250262: pJC2730 - pHR-EF1A-IRES-GFP
Purpose: (Empty Backbone) Empty vector (GFP only) control.
Depositing lab: Jacob Corn. Depositing organization: ETH Zurich (Swiss Federal Institute of Technology). Publication: C-terminal amides mark proteins for degradation via SCF-FBXO31. Muhar MF, Farnung J, Cernakova M, Hofmann R, Henneberg LT, Pfleiderer MM, Denoth-Lippuner A, Kalcic F, Nievergelt AS, Peters Al-Bayati M, Sidiropoulos ND, Beier V, Mann M, Jessberger S, Jinek M, Schulman BA, Bode JW, Corn JE. Nature. 2025 Feb;638(8050):519-527. doi: 10.1038/s41586-024-08475-w. PubMed 39880951.
Backbone
  Vector backbone: pHR
  Vector type: Mammalian Expression, Lentiviral
Growth in bacteria
  Bacterial resistance: Ampicillin, 100 μg/mL
  Growth temperature: 37°C
  Growth strain: NEB Stable
  Copy number: High Copy
Gene/Insert
  Gene/Insert name: None
Terms and licenses: Academic/Nonprofit Terms; Industry Terms: Not Available to Industry
How to cite: pJC2730 - pHR-EF1A-IRES-GFP was a gift from Jacob Corn (Addgene plasmid # 250262 ; http://n2t.net/addgene:250262 ; RRID:Addgene_250262)
