[The description below was written by a language model from this plasmid's Addgene catalogue record and pLannotate feature annotations shown in this document.]
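Description:
pJC2730 - pHR-EF1A-IRES-GFP is an empty lentiviral transfer vector on the pHR backbone, catalogued as a GFP-only control for mammalian expression experiments. It carries no gene insert. In bacteria it is maintained through a high-copy ColE1/pUC-type origin and selected with ampicillin via the β-lactamase gene under its own promoter. The sequenced plasmid is about 11 kb.

The HIV-1-derived portion contains a truncated 5' LTR, the Ψ packaging signal with an adjoining gag fragment, the Rev response element for Rev-dependent nuclear export of the genomic RNA, and the cPPT/CTS, which aids nuclear import of the reverse-transcribed genome. It ends in a ΔU3 self-inactivating 3' LTR, which removes LTR promoter activity from the integrated provirus. Between these elements, the human EF-1α core promoter with its intron A drives the expression cassette. Downstream lie multiple-cloning-site remnants and an attB2 Gateway site, which mark the position where a gene of interest would presumably sit in the related constructs. An EMCV IRES, EGFP and a WPRE, which enhances transcript expression, follow. With no upstream open reading frame, the transcript yields only EGFP by IRES-driven translation, so transduced cells are fluorescently marked without expressing a test protein.

Outside the viral cassette, the annotation picks up legacy backbone sequences. These include an SV40 promoter followed by E. coli gpt fragments and SV40 small t intron and poly(A) sequences, along with fragments of tetracycline resistance, rop, bom, lacI and nef. All are annotated as partial apart from the SV40 regulatory elements, and the record assigns them no function. The vector is used as a matched control alongside insert-bearing versions of the same backbone.
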