Features (pLannotate 1.2.2; 37 found; start..end, strand, type, name):
    377..634     +  LTR            5' LTR (truncated): truncated 5' long terminal repeat (LTR) from HIV-1
    681..806     +  misc_feature   HIV-1 Ψ: packaging signal of human immunodeficiency virus type 1
    790..1128    +  CDS            HIV-1 gag (fragment): gag protein from human immunodeficiency virus 1; gag
   1303..1536    +  misc_feature   RRE: The Rev response element (RRE) of HIV-1 allows for Rev-dependent mRNA export from the nucleus to the cytoplasm.
   1913..2013    +  CDS            Rev (fragment): human immunodeficiency virus 1 (HIV-1) Rev protein; rev; enhances nuclear export of unspliced and incompletely spliced viral mRNAs
   2050..2167    +  misc_feature   cPPT/CTS: central polypurine tract and central termination sequence of HIV-1
   2204..2227    -  misc_feature   MCS (fragment): pBluescript multiple cloning site
   2241..2452    +  promoter       EF-1α core promoter: core promoter for human elongation factor EF-1α
   2453..3391    +  intron         EF-1α intron A: intron upstream of the start codon of human EF-1α
   3447..3471    -  protein_bind   attB2: mutant version of attB; recombination site for the Gateway® BP reaction BP Clonase™
   3474..3505    -  misc_feature   MCS (fragment): pBluescript multiple cloning site
   3607..4069    +  misc_feature   IRES: internal ribosome entry site (IRES) of the encephalomyocarditis virus (EMCV)
   4083..4802    +  CDS            EGFP: the original enhanced GFP (Yang et al., 1996) mammalian codon-optimized
   4802..4821    +  misc_feature   MCS (fragment): pUC18/19 multiple cloning site
   4822..4840    +  misc_feature   MCS (fragment): pBluescript multiple cloning site
   4840..5428    +  misc_feature   WPRE: woodchuck hepatitis virus posttranscriptional regulatory element
   5429..5451    +  misc_feature   MCS (fragment): pBluescript multiple cloning site
   5468..5536    +  CDS            nef (fragment): NEF_HV1Z2 - Experimental evidence at protein level: Swiss-Prot protein existence level 1. Extracellular Nef protein targets CD4(+) T-lymphocytes for apoptosis by interacting with CXCR4 surface receptors. From Human immunodeficiency virus type 1 group M subtype D (isolate Z2/CDC-Z34) (HIV-1).
   5538..5771    +  LTR            3' LTR (ΔU3): self-inactivating 3' long terminal repeat (LTR) from HIV-1
   5796..5814    -  promoter       SP6 promoter: promoter for bacteriophage SP6 RNA polymerase
   6042..6321    +  CDS            TcR (fragment): tetracycline efflux protein; tet; confers resistance to tetracycline
   6322..6370    -  misc_feature   bom (fragment): basis of mobility region from pBR322
   6472..6507    -  CDS            rop (fragment): Rop protein, which maintains plasmids at low copy number; rop
   6602..6706    +  promoter       AmpR promoter: bla
   6707..7567    +  CDS            AmpR: β-lactamase; bla; confers resistance to ampicillin, carbenicillin, and related antibiotics
   7738..8326    +  rep_origin     ori: high-copy-number ColE1/pMB1/pBR322/pUC origin of replication
   8509..8565    +  CDS            lacI (fragment): lac repressor; lacI; The lac repressor binds to the lac operator to inhibit transcription in E. coli. This inhibition can be relieved by adding lactose or isopropyl-β-D-thiogalactopyranoside (IPTG).
   8572..8901    +  promoter       SV40 promoter: SV40 enhancer and early promoter
   9101..9220    +  CDS            gpt (fragment): XGPT_ECOLI - Also known as gpp, gxu. Experimental evidence at protein level: Swiss-Prot protein existence level 1. Purine salvage pathway enzyme that catalyzes the transfer of the ribosyl-5-phosphate group from 5-phospho-alpha-D-ribose 1- diphosphate (PRPP) to the N9 position of the 6-oxopurines guanine and xanthine to form the corresponding ribonucleotides GMP (guanosine 5'- monophosphate) and XMP (xanthosine 5'-monophosphate), with the release of PPi. To a lesser extent, also acts on hypoxanthine (PubMed:9100006, PubMed:3886014). Does not ribophosphorylate adenine (PubMed:3886014). From Esch
   9220..9555    +  CDS            gpt (fragment): XGPT_ECOLI - Also known as gpp, gxu. Experimental evidence at protein level: Swiss-Prot protein existence level 1. Purine salvage pathway enzyme that catalyzes the transfer of the ribosyl-5-phosphate group from 5-phospho-alpha-D-ribose 1- diphosphate (PRPP) to the N9 position of the 6-oxopurines guanine and xanthine to form the corresponding ribonucleotides GMP (guanosine 5'- monophosphate) and XMP (xanthosine 5'-monophosphate), with the release of PPi. To a lesser extent, also acts on hypoxanthine (PubMed:9100006, PubMed:3886014). Does not ribophosphorylate adenine (PubMed:3886014). From Esch
   9650..9955    +  CDS            frsA (fragment): FRSA_ECOLI - Also known as yafA. Experimental evidence at protein level: Swiss-Prot protein existence level 1. Catalyzes the hydrolysis of esters (PubMed:15808744). Displays esterase activity toward pNP-butyrate (PubMed:15808744). May stimulate mixed-acid fermentation by acting as a fermentation/respiration switch that down-regulates respiration and up- regulates fermentation rates (PubMed:15169777). From Escherichia coli (strain K12).
   9959..10033   +  CDS            small t antigen (fragment): SV40 (simian virus 40) small t antigen
  10035..10100   +  intron         small t intron: SV40 (simian virus 40) small t antigen intron
  10230..10250   +  CDS            SV40 NLS: nuclear localization signal of SV40 (simian virus 40) large T antigen
  10569..10652   +  CDS            large T antigen (fragment): large T antigen from SV40 (simian virus 40)
  10675..10809   +  polyA_signal   SV40 poly(A) signal: SV40 polyadenylation signal
  10976..329     +  CDS            nef (fragment) (across the origin): NEF_HV1BR - Experimental evidence at protein level: Swiss-Prot protein existence level 1. Extracellular Nef protein targets CD4(+) T-lymphocytes for apoptosis by interacting with CXCR4 surface receptors (PubMed:14990729). From Human immunodeficiency virus type 1 group M subtype B (isolate BRU/LAI) (HIV-1).
>Addgene plasmid #250262 | pJC2730 - pHR-EF1A-IRES-GFP | addgene full sequence | sequence record 497771 | Addgene NGS Result
TGGAAGGGCTAATTCACTCCCAAAGAAGACAAGATATCCTTGATCTGTGGATCTACCACACACAAGGCTA
CTTCCCTGATTAGCAGAACTACACACCAGGGCCAGGGGTCAGATATCCACTGACCTTTGGATGGTGCTAC
AAGCTAGTACCAGTTGAGCCAGATAAGGTAGAAGAGGCCAATAAAGGAGAGAACACCAGCTTGTTACACC
CTGTGAGCCTGCATGGGATGGATGACCCGGAGAGAGAAGTGTTAGAGTGGAGGTTTGACAGCCGCCTAGC
ATTTCATCACGTGGCCCGAGAGCTGCATCCGGAGTACTTCAAGAACTGCTGATATCGAGCTTGCTACAAG
GGACTTTCCGCTGGGGACTTTCCAGGGAGGCGTGGCCTGGGCGGGACTGGGGAGTGGCGAGCCCTCAGAT
CCTGCATATAAGCAGCTGCTTTTTGCCTGTACTGGGTCTCTCTGGTTAGACCAGATCTGAGCCTGGGAGC
TCTCTGGCTAACTAGGGAACCCACTGCTTAAGCCTCAATAAAGCTTGCCTTGAGTGCTTCAAGTAGTGTG
TGCCCGTCTGTTGTGTGACTCTGGTAACTAGAGATCCCTCAGACCCTTTTAGTCAGTGTGGAAAATCTCT
AGCAGTGGCGCCCGAACAGGGACTTGAAAGCGAAAGGGAAACCAGAGGAGCTCTCTCGACGCAGGACTCG
GCTTGCTGAAGCGCGCACGGCAAGAGGCGAGGGGCGGCGACTGGTGAGTACGCCAAAAATTTTGACTAGC
GGAGGCTAGAAGGAGAGAGATGGGTGCGAGAGCGTCAGTATTAAGCGGGGGAGAATTAGATCGCGATGGG
AAAAAATTCGGTTAAGGCCAGGGGGAAAGAAAAAATATAAATTAAAACATATAGTATGGGCAAGCAGGGA
GCTAGAACGATTCGCAGTTAATCCTGGCCTGTTAGAAACATCAGAAGGCTGTAGACAAATACTGGGACAG
CTACAACCATCCCTTCAGACAGGATCAGAAGAACTTAGATCATTATATAATACAGTAGCAACCCTCTATT
GTGTGCATCAAAGGATAGAGATAAAAGACACCAAGGAAGCTTTAGACAAGATAGAGGAAGAGCAAAACAA
AAGTAAGACCACCGCACAGCAAGCGGCCGGCCGCTGATCTTCAGACCTGGAGGAGGAGATATGAGGGACA
ATTGGAGAAGTGAATTATATAAATATAAAGTAGTAAAAATTGAACCATTAGGAGTAGCACCCACCAAGGC
AAAGAGAAGAGTGGTGCAGAGAGAAAAAAGAGCAGTGGGAATAGGAGCTTTGTTCCTTGGGTTCTTGGGA
GCAGCAGGAAGCACTATGGGCGCAGCGTCAATGACGCTGACGGTACAGGCCAGACAATTATTGTCTGGTA
TAGTGCAGCAGCAGAACAATTTGCTGAGGGCTATTGAGGCGCAACAGCATCTGTTGCAACTCACAGTCTG
GGGCATCAAGCAGCTCCAGGCAAGAATCCTGGCTGTGGAAAGATACCTAAAGGATCAACAGCTCCTGGGG
ATTTGGGGTTGCTCTGGAAAACTCATTTGCACCACTGCTGTGCCTTGGAATGCTAGTTGGAGTAATAAAT
CTCTGGAACAGATTTGGAATCACACGACCTGGATGGAGTGGGACAGAGAAATTAACAATTACACAAGCTT
AATACACTCCTTAATTGAAGAATCGCAAAACCAGCAAGAAAAGAATGAACAAGAATTATTGGAATTAGAT
AAATGGGCAAGTTTGTGGAATTGGTTTAACATAACAAATTGGCTGTGGTATATAAAATTATTCATAATGA
TAGTAGGAGGCTTGGTAGGTTTAAGAATAGTTTTTGCTGTACTTTCTATAGTGAATAGAGTTAGGCAGGG
ATATTCACCATTATCGTTTCAGACCCACCTCCCAACCCCGAGGGGACCCGACAGGCCCGAAGGAATAGAA
GAAGAAGGTGGAGAGAGAGACAGAGACAGATCCATTCGATTAGTGAACGGATCTCGACGGTATCGCCAAA
TGGCAGTATTCATCCACAATTTTAAAAGAAAAGGGGGGATTGGGGGGTACAGTGCAGGGGAAAGAATAGT
AGACATAATAGCAACAGACATACAAACTAAAGAATTACAAAAACAAATTACAAAAATTCAAAATTTTCGG
GTTTATTACAGGGACAGCAGAGATCCAGTTTGGATCGATAAGCTTGATATCGAATTCTGTGCCCGTCAGT
GGGCAGAGCGCACATCGCCCACAGTCCCCGAGAAGTTGGGGGGAGGGGTCGGCAATTGAACCGGTGCCTA
GAGAAGGTGGCGCGGGGTAAACTGGGAAAGTGATGTCGTGTACTGGCTCCGCCTTTTTCCCGAGGGTGGG
GGAGAACCGTATATAAGTGCAGTAGTCGCCGTGAACGTTCTTTTTCGCAACGGGTTTGCCGCCAGAACAC
AGGTAAGTGCCGTGTGTGGTTCCCGCGGGCCTGGCCTCTTTACGGGTTATGGCCCTTGCGTGCCTTGAAT
TACTTCCACCTGGCTGCAGTACGTGATTCTTGATCCCGAGCTTCGGGTTGGAAGTGGGTGGGAGAGTTCG
AGGCCTTGCGCTTAAGGAGCCCCTTCGCCTCGTGCTTGAGTTGAGGCCTGGCCTGGGCGCTGGGGCCGCC
GCGTGCGAATCTGGTGGCACCTTCGCGCCTGTCTCGCTGCTTTCGATAAGTCTCTAGCCATTTAAAATTT
TTGATGACCTGCTGCGACGCTTTTTTTCTGGCAAGATAGTCTTGTAAATGCGGGCCAAGATCTGCACACT
GGTATTTCGGTTTTTGGGGCCGCGGGCGGCGACGGGGCCCGTGCGTCCCAGCGCACATGTTCGGCGAGGC
GGGGCCTGCGAGCGCGGCCACCGAGAATCGGACGGGGGTAGTCTCAAGCTGGCCGGCCTGCTCTGGTGCC
TGGCCTCGCGCCGCCGTGTATCGCCCCGCCCTGGGCGGCAAGGCTGGCCCGGTCGGCACCAGTTGCGTGA
GCGGAAAGATGGCCGCTTCCCGGCCCTGCTGCAGGGAGCTCAAAATGGAGGACGCGGCGCTCGGGAGAGC
GGGCGGGTGAGTCACCCACACAAAGGAAAAGGGCCTTTCCGTCCTCAGCCGTCGCTTCATGTGACTCCAC
GGAGTACCGGGCGCCGTCCAGGCACCTCGATTAGTTCTCGAGCTTTTGGAGTACGTCGTCTTTAGGTTGG
GGGGAGGGGTTTTATGCGATGGAGTTTCCCCACACTGAGTGGGTGGAGACTGAAGTTAGGCCAGCTTGGC
ACTTGATGTAATTCTCCTTGGAATTTGCCCTTTTTGAGTTTGGATCTTGGTTCATTCTCAAGCCTCAGAC
AGTGGTTCAAAGTTTTTTTCTTCCATTTCAGGTGTCGTGGAATTCTCACGCGTGGATCCGCGGCCGCCCC
GGGTTAATTAATCTAGACCCAGCTTTCTTGTACAAAGTGGTGACGACGGTATCGATAAGCTTGATATCGA
ATTCCGCCCCCCCCCCTAACGTTACTGGCCGAAGCCGCTTGGAATAAGGCCGGTGTGCGTTTGTCTATAT
GTTATTTTCCACCATATTGCCGTCTTTTGGCAATGTGAGGGCCCGGAAACCTGGCCCTGTCTTCTTGACG
AGCATTCCTAGGGGTCTTTCCCCTCTCGCCAAAGGAATGCAAGGTCTGTTGAATGTCGTGAAGGAAGCAG
TTCCTCTGGAAGCTTCTTGAAGACAAACAACGTCTGTAGCGACCCTTTGCAGGCAGCGGAACCCCCCACC
TGGCGACAGGTGCCTCTGCGGCCAAAAGCCACGTGTATAAGATACACCTGCAAAGGCGGCACAACCCCAG
TGCCACGTTGTGAGTTGGATAGTTGTGGAAAGAGTCAAATGGCTCTCCTCAAGCGTATTCAACAAGGGGC
TGAAGGATGCCCAGAAGGTACCCCATTGTATGGGATCTGATCTGGGGCCTCGGTGCACATGCTTTACATG
TGTTTAGTCGAGGTTAAAAAAACGTCTAGGCCCCCCGAACCACGGGGACGTGGTTTTCCTTTGAAAAACA
CGATGATAATATGGCCACAACCATGGTGAGCAAGGGCGAGGAGCTGTTCACCGGGGTGGTGCCCATCCTG
GTCGAGCTGGACGGCGACGTAAACGGCCACAAGTTCAGCGTGTCTGGCGAGGGCGAGGGCGATGCCACCT
ACGGCAAGCTGACCCTGAAGTTCATCTGCACCACCGGCAAGCTGCCCGTGCCCTGGCCCACCCTCGTGAC
CACCCTGACCTACGGCGTGCAGTGCTTCAGCCGCTACCCCGACCACATGAAGCAGCACGACTTCTTCAAG
TCCGCCATGCCCGAAGGCTACGTCCAGGAGCGCACCATCTTCTTCAAGGACGACGGCAACTACAAGACCC
GCGCCGAGGTGAAGTTCGAGGGCGACACCCTGGTGAACCGCATCGAGCTGAAGGGCATCGACTTCAAGGA
GGACGGCAACATCCTGGGGCACAAGCTGGAGTACAACTACAACAGCCACAACGTCTATATCATGGCCGAC
AAGCAGAAGAACGGCATCAAGGCGAACTTCAAGATCCGCCACAACATCGAGGACGGCAGCGTGCAGCTCG
CCGACCACTACCAGCAGAACACCCCCATCGGCGACGGCCCCGTGCTGCTGCCCGACAACCACTACCTGAG
CACCCAGTCCGCCCTGAGCAAAGACCCCAACGAGAAGCGCGATCACATGGTCCTGCTGGAGTTCGTGACC
GCCGCCGGGATCACTCTCGGCATGGACGAGCTGTACAAGTAACCTGCAGGCATGCAAGCTTGATATCAAG
CTTATCGATAATCAACCTCTGGATTACAAAATTTGTGAAAGATTGACTGGTATTCTTAACTATGTTGCTC
CTTTTACGCTATGTGGATACGCTGCTTTAATGCCTTTGTATCATGCTATTGCTTCCCGTATGGCTTTCAT
TTTCTCCTCCTTGTATAAATCCTGGTTGCTGTCTCTTTATGAGGAGTTGTGGCCCGTTGTCAGGCAACGT
GGCGTGGTGTGCACTGTGTTTGCTGACGCAACCCCCACTGGTTGGGGCATTGCCACCACCTGTCAGCTCC
TTTCCGGGACTTTCGCTTTCCCCCTCCCTATTGCCACGGCGGAACTCATCGCCGCCTGCCTTGCCCGCTG
CTGGACAGGGGCTCGGCTGTTGGGCACTGACAATTCCGTGGTGTTGTCGGGGAAATCATCGTCCTTTCCT
TGGCTGCTCGCCTGTGTTGCCACCTGGATTCTGCGCGGGACGTCCTTCTGCTACGTCCCTTCGGCCCTCA
ATCCAGCGGACCTTCCTTCCCGCGGCCTGCTGCCGGCTCTGCGGCCTCTTCCGCGTCTTCGCCTTCGCCC
TCAGACGAGTCGGATCTCCCTTTGGGCCGCCTCCCCGCATCGATACCGTCGACCTCGAGGGAATTAATTC
GAGCTCGGTACCTTTAAGACCAATGACTTACAAGGCAGCTGTAGATCTTAGCCACTTTTTAAAAGAAAAG
GGGGGACTGGAAGGGCTAATTCACTCCCAACGAAGACAAGATCTGCTTTTTGCTTGTACTGGGTCTCTCT
GGTTAGACCAGATCTGAGCCTGGGAGCTCTCTGGCTAACTAGGGAACCCACTGCTTAAGCCTCAATAAAG
CTTGCCTTGAGTGCTTCAAGTAGTGTGTGCCCGTCTGTTGTGTGACTCTGGTAACTAGAGATCCCTCAGA
CCCTTTTAGTCAGTGTGGAAAATCTCTAGCAGCATCTAGAATTAATTCCGTGTATTCTATAGTGTCACCT
AAATCGTATGTGTATGATACATAAGGTTATGTATTAATTGTAGCCGCGTTCTAACGACAATATGTACAAG
CCTAATTGTGTAGCATCTGGCTTACTGAAGCAGACCCTATCATCTCTCTCGTAAACTGCCGTCAGAGTCG
GTTTGGTTGGACGAACCTTCTGAGTTTCTGGTAACGCCGTCCCGCACCCGGAAATGGTCAGCGAACCAAT
CAGCAGGGTCATCGCTAGCCAGATCCTCTACGCCGGACGCATCGTGGCCGGCATCACCGGCGCCACAGGT
GCGGTTGCTGGCGCCTATATCGCCGACATCACCGATGGGGAAGATCGGGCTCGCCACTTCGGGCTCATGA
GCGCTTGTTTCGGCGTGGGTATGGTGGCAGGCCCCGTGGCCGGGGGACTGTTGGGCGCCATCTCCTTGCA
TGCACCATTCCTTGCGGCGGCGGTGCTCAACGGCCTCAACCTACTACTGGGCTGCTTCCTAATGCAGGAG
TCGCATAAGGGAGAGCGTCGAATGGTGCACTCTCAGTACAATCTGCTCTGATGCCGCATAGTTAAGCCAG
CCCCGACACCCGCCAACACCCGCTGACGCGCCCTGACGGGCTTGTCTGCTCCCGGCATCCGCTTACAGAC
AAGCTGTGACCGTCTCCGGGAGCTGCATGTGTCAGAGGTTTTCACCGTCATCACCGAAACGCGCGAGACG
AAAGGGCCTCGTGATACGCCTATTTTTATAGGTTAATGTCATGATAATAATGGTTTCTTAGACGTCAGGT
GGCACTTTTCGGGGAAATGTGCGCGGAACCCCTATTTGTTTATTTTTCTAAATACATTCAAATATGTATC
CGCTCATGAGACAATAACCCTGATAAATGCTTCAATAATATTGAAAAAGGAAGAGTATGAGTATTCAACA
TTTCCGTGTCGCCCTTATTCCCTTTTTTGCGGCATTTTGCCTTCCTGTTTTTGCTCACCCAGAAACGCTG
GTGAAAGTAAAAGATGCTGAAGATCAGTTGGGTGCACGAGTGGGTTACATCGAACTGGATCTCAACAGCG
GTAAGATCCTTGAGAGTTTTCGCCCCGAAGAACGTTTTCCAATGATGAGCACTTTTAAAGTTCTGCTATG
TGGCGCGGTATTATCCCGTATTGACGCCGGGCAAGAGCAACTCGGTCGCCGCATACACTATTCTCAGAAT
GACTTGGTTGAGTACTCACCAGTCACAGAAAAGCATCTTACGGATGGCATGACAGTAAGAGAATTATGCA
GTGCTGCCATAACCATGAGTGATAACACTGCGGCCAACTTACTTCTGACAACGATCGGAGGACCGAAGGA
GCTAACCGCTTTTTTGCACAACATGGGGGATCATGTAACTCGCCTTGATCGTTGGGAACCGGAGCTGAAT
GAAGCCATACCAAACGACGAGCGTGACACCACGATGCCTGTAGCAATGGCAACAACGTTGCGCAAACTAT
TAACTGGCGAACTACTTACTCTAGCTTCCCGGCAACAATTAATAGACTGGATGGAGGCGGATAAAGTTGC
AGGACCACTTCTGCGCTCGGCCCTTCCGGCTGGCTGGTTTATTGCTGATAAATCTGGAGCCGGTGAGCGT
GGGTCTCGCGGTATCATTGCAGCACTGGGGCCAGATGGTAAGCCCTCCCGTATCGTAGTTATCTACACGA
CGGGGAGTCAGGCAACTATGGATGAACGAAATAGACAGATCGCTGAGATAGGTGCCTCACTGATTAAGCA
TTGGTAACTGTCAGACCAAGTTTACTCATATATACTTTAGATTGATTTAAAACTTCATTTTTAATTTAAA
AGGATCTAGGTGAAGATCCTTTTTGATAATCTCATGACCAAAATCCCTTAACGTGAGTTTTCGTTCCACT
GAGCGTCAGACCCCGTAGAAAAGATCAAAGGATCTTCTTGAGATCCTTTTTTTCTGCGCGTAATCTGCTG
CTTGCAAACAAAAAAACCACCGCTACCAGCGGTGGTTTGTTTGCCGGATCAAGAGCTACCAACTCTTTTT
CCGAAGGTAACTGGCTTCAGCAGAGCGCAGATACCAAATACTGTTCTTCTAGTGTAGCCGTAGTTAGGCC
ACCACTTCAAGAACTCTGTAGCACCGCCTACATACCTCGCTCTGCTAATCCTGTTACCAGTGGCTGCTGC
CAGTGGCGATAAGTCGTGTCTTACCGGGTTGGACTCAAGACGATAGTTACCGGATAAGGCGCAGCGGTCG
GGCTGAACGGGGGGTTCGTGCACACAGCCCAGCTTGGAGCGAACGACCTACACCGAACTGAGATACCTAC
AGCGTGAGCTATGAGAAAGCGCCACGCTTCCCGAAGGGAGAAAGGCGGACAGGTATCCGGTAAGCGGCAG
GGTCGGAACAGGAGAGCGCACGAGGGAGCTTCCAGGGGGAAACGCCTGGTATCTTTATAGTCCTGTCGGG
TTTCGCCACCTCTGACTTGAGCGTCGATTTTTGTGATGCTCGTCAGGGGGGCGGAGCCTATGGAAAAACG
CCAGCAACGCGGCCTTTTTACGGTTCCTGGCCTTTTGCTGGCCTTTTGCTCACATGTTCTTTCCTGCGTT
ATCCCCTGATTCTGTGGATAACCGTATTACCGCCTTTGAGTGAGCTGATACCGCTCGCCGCAGCCGAACG
ACCGAGCGCAGCGAGTCAGTGAGCGAGGAAGCGGAAGAGCGCCCAATACGCAAACCGCCTCTCCCCGCGC
GTTGGCCGATTCATTAATGCAGCTGTGGAATGTGTGTCAGTTAGGGTGTGGAAAGTCCCCAGGCTCCCCA
GCAGGCAGAAGTATGCAAAGCATGCATCTCAATTAGTCAGCAACCAGGTGTGGAAAGTCCCCAGGCTCCC
CAGCAGGCAGAAGTATGCAAAGCATGCATCTCAATTAGTCAGCAACCATAGTCCCGCCCCTAACTCCGCC
CATCCCGCCCCTAACTCCGCCCAGTTCCGCCCATTCTCCGCCCCATGGCTGACTAATTTTTTTTATTTAT
GCAGAGGCCGAGGCCGCCTCGGCCTCTGAGCTATTCCAGAAGTAGTGAGGAGGCTTTTTTGGAGGCCTAG
GCTTTTGCAAAAAGCTTGGACACAAGACAGGCTTGCGAGATATGTTTGAGAATACCACTTTATCCCGCGT
CAGGGAGAGGCAGTGCGTAAAAAGACGCGGACTCATGTGAAATACTGGTTTTTAGTGCGCCAGATCTCTA
TAATCTCGCGCAACCTATTTTCCCCTCGAACACTTTTTAAGCCGTAGATAAACAGGCTGGGACACTTCAC
ATGAGCGAAAAATACATCGTCACCTGGGACATGTTGCAGATCCATGCACGTAAACTCGCAAGCCGACTGA
TGCCTTCTGAACAATGGAAAGGCATTATTGCCGTAAGCCGTGGCGGTCTGTACCGGGTGCGTTACTGGCG
CGTGAACTGGGTATTCGTCATGTCGATACCGTTTGTATTTCCAGCTACGATCACGACAACCAGCGCGAGC
TTAAAGTGCTGAAACGCGCAGAAGGCGATGGCGAAGGCTTCATCGTTATTGATGACCTGGTGGATACCGG
TGGTACTGCGGTTGCGATTCGTGAAATGTATCCAAAAGCGCACTTTGTCACCATCTTCGCAAAACCGGCT
GGTCGTCCGCTGGTTGATGACTATGTTGTTGATATCCCGCAAGATACCTGGATTGAACAGCCGTGGGATA
TGGGCGTCGTATTCGTCCCGCCAATCTCCGGTCGCTAATCTTTTCAACGCCTGGCACTGCCGGGCGTTGT
TCTTTTTAACTTCAGGCGGGTTACAATAGTTTCCAGTAAGTATTCTGGAGGCTGCATCCATGACACAGGC
AAACCTGAGCGAAACCCTGTTCAAACCCCGCTTTAAACATCCTGAAACCTCGACGCTAGTCCGCCGCTTT
AATCACGGCGCACAACCGCCTGTGCAGTCGGCCCTTGATGGTAAAACCATCCCTCACTGGTATCGCATGA
TTAACCGTCTGATGTGGATCTGGCGCGGCATTGACCCACGCGAAATCCTCGACGTCCAGGCACGTATTGT
GATGAGCGATGCCGAACGTACCGACGATGATTTATACGATACGGTGATTGGCTACCGTGGCGGCAACTGG
ATTTATGAGTGGGCCCCGGATCTTTGTGAAGGAACCTTACTTCTGTGGTGTGACATAATTGGACAAACTA
CCTACAGAGATTTAAAGCTCTAAGGTAAATATAAAATTTTTAAGTGTATAATGTGTTAAACTACTGATTC
TAATTGTTTGTGTATTTTAGATTCCAACCTATGGAACTGATGAATGGGAGCAGTGGTGGAATGCCTTTAA
TGAGGAAAACCTGTTTTGCTCAGAAGAAATGCCATCTAGTGATGATGAGGCTACTGCTGACTCTCAACAT
TCTACTCCTCCAAAAAAGAAGAGAAAGGTAGAAGACCCCAAGGACTTTCCTTCAGAATTGCTAAGTTTTT
TGAGTCATGCTGTGTTTAGTAATAGAACTCTTGCTTGCTTTGCTATTTACACCACAAAGGAAAAAGCTGC
ACTGCTATACAAGAAAATTATGGAAAAATATTCTGTAACCTTTATAAGTAGGCATAACAGTTATAATCAT
AACATACTGTTTTTTCTTACTCCACACAGGCATAGAGTGTCTGCTATTAATAACTATGCTCAAAAATTGT
GTACCTTTAGCTTTTTAATTTGTAAAGGGGTTAATAAGGAATATTTGATGTATAGTGCCTTGACTAGAGA
TCATAATCAGCCATACCACATTTGTAGAGGTTTTACTTGCTTTAAAAAACCTCCCACACCTCCCCCTGAA
CCTGAAACATAAAATGAATGCAATTGTTGTTGTTAACTTGTTTATTGCAGCTTATAATGGTTACAAATAA
AGCAATAGCATCACAAATTTCACAAATAAAGCATTTTTTTCACTGCATTCTAGTTGTGGTTTGTCCAAAC
TCATCAATGTATCTTATCATGTCTGGATCAACTGGATAACTCAAGCTAACCAAAATCATCCCAAACTTCC
CACCCCATACCCTATTACCACTGCCAATTACCTGTGGTTTCATTTACTCTAAACCTGTGATTCCTCTGAA
TTATTTTCATTTTAAAGAAATTGTATTTGTTAAATATGTACTACAAACTTAGTAGT
